>Addgene plasmid #200123 | pQC.Flip-nluc(LgBiT1-8)CP[Casp3A]-Fluc | addgene full sequence | sequence record 392941 | Addgene Partial NGS Result
CTTCAAGAATTAGCTTGGCCATTGCATACGTTGTATCCATATCATAATATGTACATTTATATTGGCTCAT
GTCCAACATTACCGCCATGTTGACATTGATTATTGACTAGTTATTAATAGTAATCAATTACGGGGTCATT
AGTTCATAGCCCATATATGGAGTTCCGCGTTACATAACTTACGGTAAATGGCCCGCCTGGCTGACCGCCC
AACGACCCCCGCCCATTGACGTCAATAATGACGTATGTTCCCATAGTAACGCCAATAGGGACTTTCCATT
GACGTCAATGGGTGGAGTATTTACGGTAAACTGCCCACTTGGCAGTACATCAAGTGTATCATATGCCAAG
TACGCCCCCTATTGACGTCAATGACGGTAAATGGCCCGCCTGGCATTATGCCCAGTACATGACCTTATGG
GACTTTCCTACTTGGCAGTACATCTACGTATTAGTCATCGCTATTACCATGGTGATGCGGTTTTGGCAGT
ACATCAATGGGCGTGGATAGCGGTTTGACTCACGGGGATTTCCAAGTCTCCACCCCATTGACGTCAATGG
GAGTTTGTTTTGGCACCAAAATCAACGGGACTTTCCAAAATGTCGTAACAACTCCGCCCCATTGACGCAA
ATGGGCGGTAGGCGTGTACGGTGGGAGGTCTATATAAGCAGAGCTCAATAAAAGAGCCCACAACCCCTCA
CTCGGCGCGCCAGTCTTCCGATAGACTGCGTCGCCCGGGTACCCGTATTCCCAATAAAGCCTCTTGCTGT
TTGCATCCGAATCGTGGTCTCGCTGTTCCTTGGGAGGGTCTCCTCTGAGTGATTGACTACCCACGACGGG
GGTCTTTCATTTGGGGGCTCGTCCGGGATTTGGAGACCCCTGCCCAGGGACCACCGACCCACCACCGGGA
GGTAAGCTGGCCAGCAACTTATCTGTGTCTGTCCGATTGTCTAGTGTCTATGTTTGATGTTATGCGCCTG
CGTCTGTACTAGTTAGCTAACTAGCTCTGTATCTGGCGGACCCGTGGTGGAACTGACGAGTTCTGAACAC
CCGGCCGCAACCCTGGGAGACGTCCCAGGGACTTTGGGGGCCGTTTTTGTGGCCCGACCTGAGGAAGGGA
GTCGATGTGGAATCCGACCCCGTCAGGATATGTGGTTCTGGTAGGAGACGAGAACCTAAAACAGTTCCCG
CCTCCGTCTGAATTTTTGCTTTCGGTTTGGAACCGAAGCCGCGCGTCTTGTCTGCTGCAGCGCTGCAGCA
TCGTTCTGTGTTGTCTCTGTCTGACTGTGTTTCTGTATTTGTCTGAAAATTAGGGCCAGACTGTTACCAC
TCCCTTAAGTTTGACCTTAGGTCACTGGAAAGATGTCGAGCGGATCGCTCACAACCAGTCGGTAGATGTC
AAGAAGAGACGTTGGGTTACCTTCTGCTCTGCAGAATGGCCAACCTTTAACGTCGGATGGCCGCGAGACG
GCACCTTTAACCGAGACCTCATCACCCAGGTTAAGATCAAGGTCTTTTCACCTGGCCCGCATGGACACCC
AGACCAGGTCCCCTACATCGTGACCTGGGAAGCCTTGGCTTTTGACCCCCCTCCCTGGGTCAAGCCCTTT
GTACACCCTAAGCCTCCGCCTCCTCTTCCTCCATCCGCCCCGTCTCTCCCCCTTGAACCTCCTCGTTCGA
CCCCGCCTCGATCCTCCCTTTATCCAGCCCTCACTCCTTCTCTAGGCGCCGGAATTGAAGATCTGGGGGA
TCGATCCTCTAGAGTCCGTTACATAACTTACGGTAAATGGCCCGCCTGGCTGACCGCCCAACGACCCCCG
CCCATTGACGTCAATAATGACGTATGTTCCCATAGTAACGCCAATAGGGACTTTCCATTGACGTCAATGG
GTGGAGTATTTACGGTAAACTGCCCACTTGGCAGTACATCAAGTGTATCATATGCCAAGTACGCCCCCTA
TTGACGTCAATGACGGTAAATGGCCCGCCTGGCATTATGCCCAGTACATGACCTTATGGGACTTTCCTAC
TTGGCAGTACATCTACGTATTAGTCATCGCTATTACCATGGTGATGCGGTTTTGGCAGTACATCAATGGG
CGTGGATAGCGGTTTGACTCACGGGGATTTCCAAGTCTCCACCCCATTGACGTCAATGGGAGTTTGTTTT
GGCACCAAAATCAACGGGACTTTCCAAAATGTCGTAACAACTCCGCCCCATTGACGCAAATGGGCGGTAG
GCGTGTACGGTGGGAGGTCTATATAAGCAGAGCTCGTTTAGTGAACCGTCAGATCGCCTGGAGACGCCAT
CCACGCTGTTTTGACCTCCATAGAAGACACCGGGACCGATCCAGCCTCCGCGGCCGGGAACGGTGCATTG
GAACGGACCTGCAGGAATTGATCCGCGGCCGCACCGGTAGGCCTCGTACGCTTAATTAACGGCCACCATG
GGCTCCCTGCTGTTCCGAGTAACCATCAACGGCGGCGGTGGAGGCTCCGGGGGAGGCGGGTCTGGCGGAG
GGGGAAGTGGCGGTGGTGGCTCTGAAGTTAGCGCTCTGGAAAAAGAAGTGTCTGCACTCGAGAAAGAAGT
AAGTGCCCTTGAGAAGGAGGTGTCCGCACTCGAGAAGGAGGTCAGCGCCCTGGAAAAGGAAAAGGTGAGT
GGGTGGCGACTTTTCAAAAAAATCTCCGGATCCTCAGGAGATGAGGTGGACGGTGGAAGCAAGGTGTCCG
CCCTGAAGGAAAAAGTAAGCGCACTGAAAGAAAAGGTGAGCGCGCTGAAGGAGAAAGTGAGCGCCCTGAA
AGAGAAAGTCTCTGCCCTTAAGGAGGAATTCGAGGGCAGAGGAAGTCTGCTAACATGCGGTGACGTCGAG
GAGAATCCTGGCCCAAAGCTTGCCACCATGGTTTTCACATTGGAAGACTTCGTGGGTGACTGGGAGCAGA
CTGCCGCGTACAACTTGGATCAAGTTCTGGAGCAAGGTGGAGTAAGCTCCCTCCTGCAAAACCTTGCGGT
AAGCGTTACTCCCATCCAAAGGATCGTAAGGTCCGGGGAAAATGCTCTCAAAATAGATATACACGTTATC
ATACCTTACGAAGGGCTGTCTGCCGATCAGATGGCTCAAATAGAAGAAGTTTTCAAAGTAGTCTACCCCG
TGGACGATCATCATTTTAAGGTGATTCTCCCTTATGGGACCCTCGTTATCGACGGGGTTACACCTAATAT
GCTCAATTACTTCGGAAGGCCATATGAAGGAATAGCTGTTTTCGATGGTAAAAAGATTACGGTCACCGGC
ACTCTCTGGAATGGGAATAAGATAATAGATGAGAGACTGATAACGCCAGACGGCGGAGATGAGGTGGACG
GTGGAAGCCAATTGGGAGGCAGCGAAGTGGCTTGCAAGAACTGGTTCAGTAGCTTAAGCCACTTTGTGAT
CCACCTTAATTCTCACGGCTTTCCGCCTGAGGTTGAAGAGCAAGCCGCCGGTACATTGCCTATGTCCTGC
GCACAAGAAAGCGGTATGGACCGGCACCCAGCCGCTTGTGCTTCAGCTCGCATCAACGTCGGCGGCCGCT
CTAGAGCAACCAATTTCAGCCTTCTTAAACAGGCTGGAGATGTGGAAGAGAATCCTGGACCAGAATTGAT
GGAAGATGCCAAAAACATTAAGAAGGGCCCAGCGCCATTCTACCCACTCGAAGACGGGACCGCCGGCGAG
CAGCTGCACAAAGCCATGAAGCGCTACGCCCTGGTGCCCGGCACCATCGCCTTTACCGACGCACATATCG
AGGTGGACATTACCTACGCCGAGTACTTCGAGATGAGCGTTCGGCTGGCAGAAGCTATGAAGCGCTATGG
GCTGAATACAAACCATCGGATCGTGGTGTGCAGCGAGAATAGCTTGCAGTTCTTCATGCCCGTGTTGGGT
GCCCTGTTCATCGGTGTGGCTGTGGCCCCAGCTAACGACATCTACAACGAGCGCGAGCTGCTGAACAGCA
TGGGCATCAGCCAGCCCACCGTCGTATTCGTGAGCAAGAAAGGGCTGCAAAAGATCCTCAACGTGCAAAA
GAAGCTACCGATCATACAAAAGATCATCATCATGGATAGCAAGACCGACTACCAGGGCTTCCAAAGCATG
TACACCTTCGTGACTTCCCATTTGCCACCCGGCTTCAACGAGTACGACTTCGTGCCCGAGAGCTTCGACC
GGGACAAAACCATCGCCCTGATCATGAACAGTAGTGGCAGTACCGGATTGCCCAAGGGCGTAGCCCTACC
GCACCGCACCGCTTGTGTCCGATTCAGTCATGCCCGCGACCCCATCTTCGGCAACCAGATCATCCCCGAC
ACCGCTATCCTCAGCGTGGTGCCATTTCACCACGGCTTCGGCATGTTCACCACGCTGGGCTACTTGATCT
GCGGCTTTCGGGTCGTGCTCATGTACCGCTTCGAGGAGGAGCTATTCTTGCGCAGCTTGCAAGACTATAA
GATTCAATCTGCCCTGCTGGTGCCCACACTATTTAGCTTCTTCGCTAAGAGCACTCTCATCGACAAGTAC
GACCTAAGCAACTTGCACGAGATCGCCAGCGGCGGGGCGCCGCTCAGCAAGGAGGTAGGTGAGGCCGTGG
CCAAACGCTTCCACCTACCAGGCATCCGCCAGGGCTACGGCCTGACAGAAACAACCAGCGCCATTCTGAT
CACCCCCGAAGGGGACGACAAGCCTGGCGCAGTAGGCAAGGTGGTGCCCTTCTTCGAGGCTAAGGTGGTG
GACTTGGACACCGGTAAGACACTGGGTGTGAACCAGCGCGGCGAGCTGTGCGTCCGTGGCCCCATGATCA
TGAGCGGCTACGTTAACAACCCCGAGGCTACAAACGCTCTCATCGACAAGGACGGCTGGCTGCACAGCGG
CGACATCGCCTACTGGGACGAGGACGAGCACTTCTTCATCGTGGACCGGCTGAAGAGCCTGATCAAATAC
AAGGGCTACCAGGTAGCCCCAGCCGAACTGGAGAGCATCCTGCTGCAACACCCCAACATCTTCGACGCCG
GGGTCGCCGGCCTGCCCGACGACGATGCCGGCGAGCTGCCCGCCGCAGTCGTCGTGCTGGAACACGGTAA
AACCATGACCGAGAAGGAGATCGTGGACTATGTGGCCAGCCAGGTTACAACCGCCAAGAAGCTGCGCGGT
GGTGTTGTGTTCGTGGACGAGGTGCCTAAAGGACTGACCGGCAAGTTGGACGCCCGCAAGATCCGCGAGA
TTCTCATTAAGGCCAAGAAGGGCGGCAAGATCGCCGTGTAACCGCCCCCCCTAACCCCCCCCCCCTAACG
TTACTGGCCGAAGCCGCTTGGAATAAGGCCGGTGTGCGTTTGTCTATATGTTATTTTCCACCATATTGCC
GTCTTTTGGCAATGTGAGGGCCCGGAAACCTGGCCCTGTCTTCTTGACGAGCATTCCTAGGGGTCTTTCC
CCTCTCGCCAAAGGAATGCAAGGTCTGTTGAATGTCGTGAAGGAAGCAGTTCCTCTGGAAGCTTCTTGAA
GACAAACAACGTCTGTAGCGACCCTTTGCAGGCAGCGGAACCCCCCACCTGGCGACAGGTGCCTCTGCGG
CCAAAAGCCACGTGTATAAGATACACCTGCAAAGGCGGCACAACCCCAGTGCCACGTTGTGAGTTGGATA
GTTGTGGAAAGAGTCAAATGGCTCTCCTCAAGCGTATTCAACAAGGGGCTGAAGGATGCCCAGAAGGTAC
CCCATTGTATGGGATCTGATCTGGGGCCTCGGTGCACATGCTTTACATGTGTTTAGTCGAGGTTAAAAAA
ACGTCTAGGCCCCCCGAACCACGGGGACGTGGTTTTCCTTTGAAAAACACGATGATAAGCTTGCCACAAG
GAGACGACCTTCCATGACCGAGTACAAGCCCACGGTGCGCCTCGCCACCCGCGACGACGTCCCCAGGGCC
GTACGCACCCTCGCCGCCGCGTTCGCCGACTACCCCGCCACGCGCCACACCGTCGATCCGGACCGCCACA
TCGAGCGGGTCACCGAGCTGCAAGAACTCTTCCTCACGCGCGTCGGGCTCGACATCGGCAAGGTGTGGGT
CGCGGACGACGGCGCCGCGGTGGCGGTCTGGACCACGCCGGAGAGCGTCGAAGCGGGGGCGGTGTTCGCC
GAGATCGGCCCGCGCATGGCCGAGTTGAGCGGTTCCCGGCTGGCCGCGCAGCAACAGATGGAAGGCCTCC
TGGCGCCGCACCGGCCCAAGGAGCCCGCGTGGTTCCTGGCCACCGTCGGAGTCTCGCCCGACCACCAGGG
CAAGGGTCTGGGCAGCGCCGTCGTGCTCCCCGGAGTGGAGGCGGCCGAGCGCGCCGGGGTGCCCGCCTTC
CTGGAGACCTCCGCGCCCCGCAACCTCCCCTTCTACGAGCGGCTCGGCTTCACCGTCACCGCCGACGTCG
AGGTGCCCGAAGGACCGCGCACCTGGTGCATGACCCGCAAGCCCGGTGCCTGATGCTTGCAGGCATCTCA
TGAGTGTGTCTTCCCGTTTTCCGCCTGAGGTCACTGCGTGGATGGAGCGCTGGCGCCTGCTGCGCGACGG
CGAGCTGCTCACCACCCACTCGAGGGCTGCAGCGCTGCAGAGGCCGAGTGCAGAACTGCTCCAAAGGGAC
CTCAAGGCTTTCCGAGGGACACTAGGCTGACTCCATCGAGCCAGTGTAGAGATAAGCTTATCGATTAGTC
CAATTTGTTAAAGACAGGATATCAGTGGTCCAGGCTCTAGTTTTGACTCAACAATATCACCAGCTGAAGC
CTATAGAGTACGAGCCATAGATAAAATAAAAGATTTTATTTAGTCTCCAGAAAAAGGGGGGAATGAAAGA
CCCCACCTGTAGGTTTGGCAAGCTAGCTTAAGTAACGCCATTTTGCAAGGCATGGAAAAATACATAACTG
AGAATAGAGAAGTTCAGATCAAGGTCAGGAACAGATGGAACAGGGTCGACCCTAGAGAACCATCAGATGT
TTCCAGGGTGCCCCAAGGACCTGAAATGACCCTGTGCCTTATTTGAACTAACCAATCAGTTCGCTTCTCG
CTTCTGTTCGCGCGCTTCTGCTCCCCGAGCTCAATAAAAGAGCCCACAACCCCTCACTCGGGGCGCCAGT
CCTCCGATTGACTGAGTCGCCCGGGTACCCGTGTATCCAATAAACCCTCTTGCAGTTGCATCCGACTTGT
GGTCTCGCTGTTCCTTGGGAGGGTCTCCTCTGAGTGATTGACTACCCGTCAGCGGGGGTCTTTCATTTGG
GGGCTCGTCCGGGATCGGGAGACCCCTGCCCAGGGACCACCGACCCACCACCGGGAGGTAAGCTGGCTGC
CTCGCGCGTTTCGGTGATGACGGTGAAAACCTCTGACACATGCAGCTCCCGGAGACGGTCACAGCTTGTC
TGTAAGCGGATGCCGGGAGCAGACAAGCCCGTCAGGGCGCGTCAGCGGGTGTTGGCGGGTGTCGGGGCGC
AGCCATGACCCAGTCACGTAGCGATAGCGGAGTGTAGATCCGGCTGTGGAATGTGTGTCAGTTAGGGTGT
GGAAAGTCCCCAGGCTCCCCAGCAGGCAGAAGTATGCAAAGCATGCATCTCAATTAGTCAGCAACCAGGT
GTGGAAAGTCCCCAGGCTCCCCAGCAGGCAGAAGTATGCAAAGCATGCATCTCAATTAGTCAGCAACCAT
AGTCCCGCCCCTAACTCCGCCCATCCCGCCCCTAACTCCGCCCAGTTCCGCCCATTCTCCGCCCCATGGC
TGACTAATTTTTTTTATTTATGCAGAGGCCGAGGCCGCCTCGGCCTCTGAGCTATTCCAGAAGTAGTGAG
GAGGCTTTTTTGGAGGCCTAGGCTTTTGCAAAAAGCTTACTGGCTTAACTATGCGGCATCAGAGCAGATT
GTACTGAGAGTGCACCATATGCGGTGTGAAATACCGCACAGATGCGTAAGGAGAAAATACCGCATCAGGC
GCTCTTCCGCTTCCTCGCTCACTGACTCGCTGCGCTCGGTCGTTCGGCTGCGGCGAGCGGTATCAGCTCA
CTCAAAGGCGGTAATACGGTTATCCACAGAATCAGGGGATAACGCAGGAAAGAACATGTGAGCAAAAGGC
CAGCAAAAGGCCAGGAACCGTAAAAAGGCCGCGTTGCTGGCGTTTTTCCATAGGCTCCGCCCCCCTGACG
AGCATCACAAAAATCGACGCTCAAGTCAGAGGTGGCGAAACCCGACAGGACTATAAAGATACCAGGCGTT
TCCCCCTGGAAGCTCCCTCGTGCGCTCTCCTGTTCCGACCCTGCCGCTTACCGGATACCTGTCCGCCTTT
CTCCCTTCGGGAAGCGTGGCGCTTTCTCATAGCTCACGCTGTAGGTATCTCAGTTCGGTGTAGGTCGTTC
GCTCCAAGCTGGGCTGTGTGCACGAACCCCCCGTTCAGCCCGACCGCTGCGCCTTATCCGGTAACTATCG
TCTTGAGTCCAACCCGGTAAGACACGACTTATCGCCACTGGCAGCAGCCACTGGTAACAGGATTAGCAGA
GCGAGGTATGTAGGCGGTGCTACAGAGTTCTTGAAGTGGTGGCCTAACTACGGCTACACTAGAAGGACAG
TATTTGGTATCTGCGCTCTGCTGAAGCCAGTTACCTTCGGAAAAAGAGTTGGTAGCTCTTGATCCGGCAA
ACAAACCACCGCTGGTAGCGGTGGTTTTTTTGTTTGCAAGCAGCAGATTACGCGCAGAAAAAAAGGATCT
CAAGAAGATCCTTTGATCTTTTCTACGGGGTCTGACGCTCAGTGGAACGAAAACTCACGTTAAGGGATTT
TGGTCATGAGATTATCAAAAAGGATCTTCACCTAGATCCTTTTAAATTAAAAATGAAGTTTTAAATCAAT
CTAAAGTATATATGAGTAAACTTGGTCTGACAGTTACCAATGCTTAATCAGTGAGGCACCTATCTCAGCG
ATCTGTCTATTTCGTTCATCCATAGTTGCCTGACTCCCCGTCGTGTAGATAACTACGATACGGGAGGGCT
TACCATCTGGCCCCAGTGCTGCAATGATACCGCGAGACCCACGCTCACCGGCTCCAGATTTATCAGCAAT
AAACCAGCCAGCCGGAAGGGCCGAGCGCAGAAGTGGTCCTGCAACTTTATCCGCCTCCATCCAGTCTATT
AATTGTTGCCGGGAAGCTAGAGTAAGTAGTTCGCCAGTTAATAGTTTGCGCAACGTTGTTGCCATTGCTG
CAGGCATCGTGGTGTCACGCTCGTCGTTTGGTATGGCTTCATTCAGCTCCGGTTCCCAACGATCAAGGCG
AGTTACATGATCCCCCATGTTGTGCAAAAAAGCGGTTAGCTCCTTCGGTCCTCCGATCGTTGTCAGAAGT
AAGTTGGCCGCAGTGTTATCACTCATGGTTATGGCAGCACTGCATAATTCTCTTACTGTCATGCCATCCG
TAAGATGCTTTTCTGTGACTGGTGAGTACTCAACCAAGTCATTCTGAGAATAGTGTATGCGGCGACCGAG
TTGCTCTTGCCCGGCGTCAACACGGGATAATACCGCGCCACATAGCAGAACTTTAAAAGTGCTCATCATT
GGAAAACGTTCTTCGGGGCGAAAACTCTCAAGGATCTTACCGCTGTTGAGATCCAGTTCGATGTAACCCA
CTCGTGCACCCAACTGATCTTCAGCATCTTTTACTTTCACCAGCGTTTCTGGGTGAGCAAAAACAGGAAG
GCAAAATGCCGCAAAAAAGGGAATAAGGGCGACACGGAAATGTTGAATACTCATACTCTTCCTTTTTCAA
TATTATTGAAGCATTTATCAGGGTTATTGTCTCATGAGCGGATACATATTTGAATGTATTTAGAAAAATA
AACAAATAGGGGTTCCGCGCACATTTCCCCGAAAAGTGCCACCTGACGTCTAAGAAACCATTATTATCAT
GACATTAACCTATAAAAATAGGCGTATCACGAGGCCCTTTCGT
Features (pLannotate 1.2.2; 24 found; start..end, strand, type, name):
     92..471     +  enhancer       CMV enhancer: human cytomegalovirus immediate early enhancer
    472..675     +  promoter       CMV promoter: human cytomegalovirus (CMV) immediate early promoter
    676..851     +  LTR            5' LTR (truncated): truncated long terminal repeat from Moloney murine sarcoma virus
    973..1247    +  misc_feature   MESV Ψ (fragment): packaging signal of murine embryonic stem cell virus
   1314..1730    +  CDS            gag (truncated): truncated Moloney murine leukemia virus (MMLV) gag gene lacking the start codon
   1767..2070    +  enhancer       CMV enhancer: human cytomegalovirus immediate early enhancer
   2071..2274    +  promoter       CMV promoter: human cytomegalovirus (CMV) immediate early promoter
   2451..2482    +  CDS            Nluc (fragment): NanoLuc® luciferase human codon-optimized
   2892..3344    +  CDS            LUCI_OPLGR (fragment): Experimental evidence at protein level: Swiss-Prot protein existence level 1. Catalytic subunit of oplophorus-luciferin 2-monooxygenase. Oxidoreductase that converts coelenterazine (the oplophorus luciferin) to coelenteramide under emission of blue light with a maximum at 454 nm. Is also active with bisdeoxycoelenterazine. From Oplophorus gracilirostris (Luminous shrimp).
   3390..3437    +  CDS            hCL1: non-ORF yeast peptide conferring ubiquitin-dependent degradation human codon-optimized
   3432..3560    +  CDS            Odc1 (fragment): DCOR_MOUSE - Also known as Odc. Experimental evidence at protein level: Swiss-Prot protein existence level 1. Catalyzes the first and rate-limiting step of polyamine biosynthesis that converts ornithine into putrescine, which is the precursor for the polyamines, spermidine and spermine. Polyamines are essential for cell proliferation and are implicated in cellular processes, ranging from DNA replication to apoptosis. From Mus musculus (Mouse).
   3639..5291    +  CDS            luciferase: firefly luciferase synthetic luc2 version of the luciferase gene
   5406..5868    +  misc_feature   IRES: internal ribosome entry site (IRES) of the encephalomyocarditis virus (EMCV)
   5894..6493    +  CDS            PuroR (fragment): puromycin N-acetyltransferase; pac from Streptomyces; confers resistance to puromycin
   6606..6677    +  CDS            Mos (fragment): MOS_MOUSE - Experimental evidence at transcript level: Swiss-Prot protein existence level 2. From Mus musculus (Mouse).
   6710..6810    +  CDS            env (fragment): murine leukemia virus gPr80 envelope polyprotein precursor; env; proteolytically cleaved into gp70SU and p15TM subunits
   6852..7277    +  LTR            3' LTR (ΔU3): self-inactivating 3' long terminal repeat (LTR) from Moloney murine leukemia virus
   7346..7386    +  CDS            rop (fragment): Rop protein, which maintains plasmids at low copy number; rop
   7488..7526    +  misc_feature   bom (fragment): basis of mobility region from pBR322
   7543..7872    +  promoter       SV40 promoter: SV40 enhancer and early promoter
   7878..7979    +  misc_feature   bom (fragment): basis of mobility region from pBR322
   8165..8753    -  rep_origin     ori: high-copy-number ColE1/pMB1/pBR322/pUC origin of replication
   8924..9784    -  CDS            AmpR: β-lactamase; bla; confers resistance to ampicillin, carbenicillin, and related antibiotics
   9785..9889    -  promoter       AmpR promoter: bla
