[The description below was written by a language model from this plasmid's Addgene catalogue record and pLannotate feature annotations shown in this document.]
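Description:
pQC.Flip-nluc(LgBiT1-8)CP[Casp3A]-Fluc is a self-inactivating gammaretroviral expression vector built on the pQCxIP backbone and designed to deliver a luminescent protease biosensor into mammalian cells. In bacteria it is maintained through a high-copy ColE1/pUC-type origin and selected with ampicillin via the β-lactamase gene. The viral genome is transcribed in packaging cells from a hybrid CMV enhancer/promoter fused to a truncated 5' LTR, followed by the Ψ packaging signal and a truncated, start-codon-less gag segment that aids encapsidation. The 3' LTR carries a U3 deletion, so the LTRs lose promoter activity after integration and expression depends on the internal promoter.

That internal CMV enhancer/promoter drives a synthetic insert of about 2.8 kb. Going by its name and the annotated NanoLuc/Oplophorus luciferase fragments, the first part is a rearranged, circularly permuted NanoLuc in which a small NanoLuc fragment and the larger LgBiT-type portion are arranged around a caspase-3 recognition element. The associated publication describes a NanoLuc-based sensor for apoptosis and SARS-CoV-2 infection, although the record does not detail the exact mechanism. Downstream of the sensor sit hCL1 and mouse ornithine decarboxylase (PEST-type) degradation sequences, which would typically shorten protein half-life. A P2A peptide then links firefly luciferase (luc2), giving a co-translated second luciferase that could serve as a reference signal. An EMCV IRES followed by puromycin N-acetyltransferase on the same transcript permits puromycin selection of stably transduced cells. The sequence record is labelled a partial NGS result.
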