Addgene plasmid #200123: pQC.Flip-nluc(LgBiT1-8)CP[Casp3A]-Fluc
Purpose: Retroviral expression of Flip-nluc(LgBiT1-8)CP[Casp3A] protease reporter and P2A firefly luciferase in mammalian cells
Depositing lab: Eiji Morita. Depositing organization: Hirosaki University. Publication: A highly sensitive NanoLuc-based protease biosensor for detecting apoptosis and SARS-CoV-2 infection. Arakawa M, Yoshida A, Okamura S, Ebina H, Morita E. Sci Rep. 2023 Jan 31;13(1):1753. doi: 10.1038/s41598-023-28984-4. PubMed 36720982.
Backbone
  Vector backbone: pQCxIP
  Backbone size w/o insert (bp): 7138
  Vector type: Mammalian Expression, Retroviral
  Selectable markers: Puromycin
Growth in bacteria
  Bacterial resistance: Ampicillin, 100 μg/mL
  Growth temperature: 37°C
  Growth strain: NEB Stable
  Copy number: Unknown
Gene/Insert
  Gene/Insert name: Flip-nluc(LgBiT1-8)CP[Casp3A] P2A firefly luciferase
  Species: Synthetic
  Insert size (bp): 2844
  Promoter: CMV
  Cloning method: Gibson Cloning
Terms and licenses: Academic/Nonprofit Terms; Industry Terms: Not Available to Industry
How to cite: pQC.Flip-nluc(LgBiT1-8)CP[Casp3A]-Fluc was a gift from Eiji Morita (Addgene plasmid # 200123 ; http://n2t.net/addgene:200123 ; RRID:Addgene_200123)
